>Addgene plasmid #50824 | RIPR-bio-His | depositor full sequence | sequence record 76312 | RIPR-bio-His sequence 9888 bps
CATGTTGACATTGATTATTGACTAGTTATTAATAGTAATCAATTACGGGGTCATTAGTTCATAGCCCATA
TATGGAGTTCCGCGTTACATAACTTACGGTAAATGGCCCGCCTGGCTGACCGCCCAACGACCCCCGCCCA
TTGACGTCAATAATGACGTATGTTCCCATAGTAACGCCAATAGGGACTTTCCATTGACGTCAATGGGTGG
AGTATTTACGGTAAACTGCCCACTTGGCAGTACATCAAGTGTATCATATGCCAAGTCCGCCCCCTATTGA
CGTCAATGACGGTAAATGGCCCGCCTGGCATTATGCCCAGTACATGACCTTACGGGACTTTCCTACTTGG
CAGTACATCTACGTATTAGTCATCGCTATTACCATGGTGATGCGGTTTTGGCAGTACACCAATGGGCGTG
GATAGCGGTTTGACTCACGGGGATTTCCAAGTCTCCACCCCATTGACGTCAATGGGAGTTTGTTTTGGCA
CCAAAATCAACGGGACTTTCCAAAATGTCGTAATAACCCCGCCCCGTTGACGCAAATGGGCGGTAGGCGT
GTACGGTGGGAGGTCTATATAAGCAGAGCTCGTTTAGTGAACCGTCAGATCCTCACTCTCTTCCGCATCG
CTGTCTGCGAGGGCCAGCTGTTGGGCTCGCGGTTGAGGACAAACTCTTCGCGGTCTTTCCAGTACTCTTG
GATCGGAAACCCGTCGGCCTCCGAACGGTACTCCGCCACCGAGGGACCTGAGCGAGTCCGCATCGACCGG
ATCGGAAAACCTCTCGAGAAAGGCGTCTAACCAGTCACAGTCGCAAGGTAGGCTGAGCACCGTGGCGGGC
GGCAGCGGGTGGCGGTCGGGGTTGTTTCTGGCGGAGGTGCTGCTGATGATGTAATTAAAGTAGGCGGTCT
TGAGACGGCGGATGGTCGAGGTGAGGTGTGGCAGGCTTGAGATCCAGCTGTTGGGGTGAGTACTCCCTCT
CAAAAGCGGGCATTACTTCTGCGCTAAGATTGTCAGTTTCCAAAAACGAGGAGGATTTGATATTCACCTG
GCCCGATCTGGCCATACACTTGAGTGACAATGACATCCACTTTGCCTTTCTCTCCACAGGTGTCCACTCC
CAGGTCCAAGTTTGCCACCATGGAGTTTCAGACCCAGGTACTCATGTCCCTGCTGCTCTGCATGTCTGGT
GCGGCCGCCATCGATCTGATCGAGGGCATCTTCTACGAGAAGAACGAGATCGACAAGCTGACCTTCAGCC
TGGACCACAGAGTGCGGGACAACCTGAAAACCGACCTGATCCTGAACAACAACGGCGAGAACGACTACGC
CTACCTGAACAAATACGTGTACACCATCCTGAACCGGGACAGCACCGAGAAGATCAAGACCTTCTTCAGC
CACAACAAGGACATGAAGTCCTGCGACTACTTCATCAGCAAAGAGTACAACAGCGCCGACAAGACCAACC
AGATCTGCTACAAGAAAACCTTCTGCGGCGTCGTGATCCCCAACAGCGAGGAAATCAAGACAAACAAGAT
CACCAACGATAAGCTGTACTGCGCCCACTTCAACTCCGCCCACATCATCATCTACTACATCAGCCAGCCC
CTGCTGCTGGAACCCCACGTGGTGTACGAGGAAACCTTCTTCGAGAAGGGCAAGAACGACCAGATCAACT
GCCAGGGCATGTACATCTCCCTGCGGAGTGTGCATGTGCACACCCACAACGCCATCCTGCAGCAGGAAAC
CCTGACCTACATCAAGAACCTGTGCGACGGCAAGAACAACTGCAAGTTCGACTTCGACAGCATTAAGTAC
GAGAACAAGGCCCTGACCCACTACCTGTTCTTCATCAACATCCAGTACCAGTGCATCAGCCCCCTGAACC
TGCAGGAAAACGAGATGTGCGACGTGTACAACGACGATACCCACAAGGCCACATGCAAATACGGCTTCAA
CAAGATCGAGCTGCTGAAGAATGTGTGCGAAGAGAACTACCGGTGCACCCAGGACATCTGCAGCGTGAAC
CAGTTCTGCGACGGGGAGAACGAGGCCTGTACCTGCAAGACCAGCCTGCTGCCCAGCGCCAAGAACAATT
GCGAGTACAACGATCTGTGCACCGTGCTGAACTGCCCCGAGAACTCTGCCTGCGAGCAGATCGGCAACGG
CAAAAAGGCCGAGTGCAAGTGCGAGAACGGCAAGTACTACCACAACAACAAGTGCTACACCAAGAACGAT
CTGGAACTGGCCATCAAGATTGAGCCCCACAAGAAAGAGAAGTTCTATAAGAACAACCTGTACCAGGGCA
AAGCCCTGAAGCCCGAGTACATCTTCATGCAGTGCGAAAACGGGTTCAGCATCGAAGTGATCAACGCCTA
CGTGTCCTGCTACCGGGTGTCCTTCAATCTGAACAAGCTGAAATACGTGACCGAGAGCCTGAAGAAAATG
TGTGATGGCAAGACCAAGTGCGCCTACGGCAACACCATCGACCCCATCGACGACCTGAACCACCACAACA
TCTGCAACAACTTCAATACCATCTTCAAATACGACTACCTGTGCGTGTTCAACAACCAGAATATCGCCTC
CGACAAGAACAGCCATCTGCACAGCAACATCCCCAGCCTGTACAACTCCGCTATCCTGCCCGACATCAAC
AAGGCCAAGTTCCACCTGATCAGCCGGAACAGCCGCACCAACCAGTACCCCCACAACAATATCGCCATGC
TGGAAATCCAGAATGAGATCAGCTCCCACAACAGCAACCAGTTTAGCACCGACCCCCACACCAACTCTAA
CAATATCAACAACATGAACATTAAGAAGGTGGAAATCTTCCGCAGCCGGTTCAGCAGCAAGCTGCAGTGT
CAGGGCGGCAAGATCAATATCGATAAGGCCATTCTGAAGGGCGGCGAGGGCTGCAATGATCTGCTGCTGA
CCAACAGCCTGAAGTCCTACTGCAACGACCTGAGCGAGTGCGACATCGGCCTGATCTACCACTTCGACAC
CTACTGCATCAATGACCAGTACCTGTTCGTGTCCTACAGCTGCAGCAACCTGTGCAACAAGTGTCACAAC
AACGCCGCCTGCTACGGCAATCGGTTCAACTACGACTGCTTCTGCGACAACCCCTACATCTCTAAGTATG
GCAACAAGCTGTGCGAGCGGCCCAACGACTGCGAGAGCGTGCTGTGTAGCCAGAACCAAGTGTGCCAGAT
CCTGCCCAATGACAAACTGATCTGCCAGTGTGAAGAGGGGTACAAGAACGTGAAGGGCAAATGCGTGCCC
GATAAC
[294 nt withheld, positions 3297-3590]
GACTACTGCAAGGACATCAATTGCAAAGAAAACGAGGAATGCAGCATCGTGAACTTCAAGCCTGAGTGCG
TGTGTAAAGAGAATCTGAAGAAGAACAACAAGGGGGAGTGCATCTATGAGAACAGCTGCCTGATCAACGA
GGGCAACTGCCCCAAGGACAGCAAGTGTATCTACAGAGAGTACAAGCCCCACGAGTGCGTGTGCAACAAG
CAGGGACACGTGGCCGTGAACGGGAAGTGCGTGCTGGAAGATAAGTGCGTGCACAACAAGAAGTGTAGCG
AGAACTCCATCTGCGTGAACGTGATGAACAAAGAACCTATCTGTGTGTGCACCTACAACTACTACAAAAA
AGATGGCGTGTGCCTGATCCAGAATCCCTGCCTGAAGGACAACGGCGGCTGCTCCAGAAACAGCGAGTGC
ACCTTCAAGTACAGCAAGATTAACTGCGCCTGCAAAGAGAATTACAAGAACAAGGACGACAGCTGCGTGC
CCAACACCAACGAGTACGACGAGAGCTTCACCTTCCAGTATAACGACGACGCCAGCATCATCCTGGGCGC
CTGCGGCATGATCGAGTTCAGCTACATCTACAATCAGATCATCTGGAAGATTAACAACGCCAAAGAAAGC
TACGTGTTCTACTACGATTACCCCACCGCCGGCAACATCGAGGTGCAGATCAAGAACGAAATCTTTCACA
CAATCATCTACCTGAAAAAGAAAATCGGCAACAGCGTGATCTACGACGACTTCCAGGTGGACCACCAGAC
CTGTATCTACGAGAACGTGTTCTATTACTCCAACCAGAATGGCGCGCCGTCGACCTCCATCACGGCCTAT
AAGAGTGAGGGGGAGTCAGCGGAGTTCTCCTTCCCACTCAACCTTGGAGAGGAAAGCCTGCAGGGAGAGT
TGAGATGGAAGGCAGAGAAGGCTCCTTCTTCCCAGTCCTGGATCACCTTCTCCCTAAAGAACCAAAAGGT
GTCTGTGCAGAAGTCTACTAGCAACCCCAAGTTCCAGCTGTCCGAAACGCTCCCACTCACCCTTCAGATA
CCCCAGGTCTCCCTTCAGTTTGCTGGTTCTGGCAACCTGACCCTGACTCTGGACAGAGGGATACTGTATC
AGGAAGTGAACCTGGTGGTGATGAAAGTGACTCAGCCCGACAGCAACACTTTGACCTGTGAGGTGATGGG
ACCCACCTCACCCAAGATGAGACTGATCTTGAAGCAGGAGAATCAGGAGGCCAGGGTCTCCAGGCAGGAG
AAAGTGATTCAAGTGCAGGCCCCTGAAGCAGGGGTGTGGCAATGTCTACTGAGTGAAGGTGAAGAGGTCA
AGATGGACTCCAAGATCCAGGTTTTATCCAAAGGGTTGAATTCCGGCAGCCTGCACCACATCCTGGACGC
CCAGAAGATGCTGTGGAACCACAGGGACAGGAACCTGCCTCCTCTGGCCCCTCTGGGCCCCCACCACCAT
CACCACCATTGAGTCTAGACACGTGATTAATTAAGGATCCCCCGACCTCGACCTCTGGCTAATAAAGGAA
ATTTATTTTCATTGCAATAGTGTGTTGGAATTTTTTGTGTCTCTCACTCGGAAGGACATATGGGAGGGCA
AATCATTTGGTCGAGATCCCTCGGAGATCTCTAGCTAGAGGATCGATCCCCGCCCCGGACGAACTAAACC
TGACTACGACATCTCTGCCCCTTCTTCGCGGGGCAGTGCATGTAATCCCTTCAGTTGGTTGGTACAACTT
GCCAACTGGGCCCTGTTCCACATGTGACACGGGGGGGGACCAAACACAAAGGGGTTCTCTGACTGTAGTT
GACATCCTTATAAATGGATGTGCACATTTGCCAACACTGAGTGGCTTTCATCCTGGAGCAGACTTTGCAG
TCTGTGGACTGCAACACAACATTGCCTTTATGTGTAACTCTTGGCTGAAGCTCTTACACCAATGCTGGGG
GACATGTACCTCCCAGGGGCCCAGGAAGACTACGGGAGGCTACACCAACGTCAATCAGAGGGGCCTGTGT
AGCTACCGATAAGCGGACCCTCAAGAGGGCATTAGCAATAGTGTTTATAAGGCCCCCTTGTTAACCCTAA
ACGGGTAGCATATGCTTCCCGGGTAGTAGTATATACTATCCAGACTAACCCTAATTCAATAGCATATGTT
ACCCAACGGGAAGCATATGCTATCGAATTAGGGTTAGTAAAAGGGTCCTAAGGAACAGCGATATCTCCCA
CCCCATGAGCTGTCACGGTTTTATTTACATGGGGTCAGGATTCCACGAGGGTAGTGAACCATTTTAGTCA
CAAGGGCAGTGGCTGAAGATCAAGGAGCGGGCAGTGAACTCTCCTGAATCTTCGCCTGCTTCTTCATTCT
CCTTCGTTTAGCTAATAGAATAACTGCTGAGTTGTGAACAGTAAGGTGTATGTGAGGTGCTCGAAAACAA
GGTTTCAGGTGACGCCCCCAGAATAAAATTTGGACGGGGGGTTCAGTGGTGGCATTGTGCTATGACACCA
ATATAACCCTCACAAACCCCTTGGGCAATAAATACTAGTGTAGGAATGAAACATTCTGAATATCTTTAAC
AATAGAAATCCATGGGGTGGGGACAAGCCGTAAAGACTGGATGTCCATCTCACACGAATTTATGGCTATG
GGCAACACATAATCCTAGTGCAATATGATACTGGGGTTATTAAGATGTGTCCCAGGCAGGGACCAAGACA
GGTGAACCATGTTGTTACACTCTATTTGTAACAAGGGGAAAGAGAGTGGACGCCGACAGCAGCGGACTCC
ACTGGTTGTCTCTAACACCCCCGAAAATTAAACGGGGCTCCACGCCAATGGGGCCCATAAACAAAGACAA
GTGGCCACTCTTTTTTTTGAAATTGTGGAGTGGGGGCACGCGTCAGCCCCCACACGCCGCCCTGCGGTTT
TGGACTGTAAAATAAGGGTGTAATAACTTGGCTGATTGTAACCCCGCTAACCACTGCGGTCAAACCACTT
GCCCACAAAACCACTAATGGCACCCCGGGGAATACCTGCATAAGTAGGTGGGCGGGCCAAGATAGGGGCG
CGATTGCTGCGATCTGGAGGACAAATTACACACACTTGCGCCTGAGCGCCAAGCACAGGGTTGTTGGTCC
TCATATTCACGAGGTCGCTGAGAGCACGGTGGGCTAATGTTGCCATGGGTAGCATATACTACCCAAATAT
CTGGATAGCATATGCTATCCTAATCTATATCTGGGTAGCATAGGCTATCCTAATCTATATCTGGGTAGCA
TATGCTATCCTAATCTATATCTGGGTAGTATATGCTATCCTAATTTATATCTGGGTAGCATAGGCTATCC
TAATCTATATCTGGGTAGCATATGCTATCCTAATCTATATCTGGGTAGTATATGCTATCCTAATCTGTAT
CCGGGTAGCATATGCTATCCTAATAGAGATTAGGGTAGTATATGCTATCCTAATTTATATCTGGGTAGCA
TATACTACCCAAATATCTGGATAGCATATGCTATCCTAATCTATATCTGGGTAGCATATGCTATCCTAAT
CTATATCTGGGTAGCATAGGCTATCCTAATCTATATCTGGGTAGCATATGCTATCCTAATCTATATCTGG
GTAGTATATGCTATCCTAATTTATATCTGGGTAGCATAGGCTATCCTAATCTATATCTGGGTAGCATATG
CTATCCTAATCTATATCTGGGTAGTATATGCTATCCTAATCTGTATCCGGGTAGCATATGCTATCCTCAT
GATAAGCTGTCAAACATGAGAATTTTCTTGAAGACGAAAGGGCCTCGTGATACGCCTATTTTTATAGGTT
AATGTCATGATAATAATGGTTTCTTAGACGTCAGGTGGCACTTTTCGGGGAAATGTGCGCGGAACCCCTA
TTTGTTTATTTTTCTAAATACATTCAAATATGTATCCGCTCATGAGACAATAACCCTGATAAATGCTTCA
ATAATATTGAAAAAGGAAGAGTATGAGTATTCAACATTTCCGTGTCGCCCTTATTCCCTTTTTTGCGGCA
TTTTGCCTTCCTGTTTTTGCTCACCCAGAAACGCTGGTGAAAGTAAAAGATGCTGAAGATCAGTTGGGTG
CACGAGTGGGTTACATCGAACTGGATCTCAACAGCGGTAAGATCCTTGAGAGTTTTCGCCCCGAAGAACG
TTTTCCAATGATGAGCACTTTTAAAGTTCTGCTATGTGGCGCGGTATTATCCCGTGTTGACGCCGGGCAA
GAGCAACTCGGTCGCCGCATACACTATTCTCAGAATGACTTGGTTGAGTACTCACCAGTCACAGAAAAGC
ATCTTACGGATGGCATGACAGTAAGAGAATTATGCAGTGCTGCCATAACCATGAGTGATAACACTGCGGC
CAACTTACTTCTGACAACGATCGGAGGACCGAAGGAGCTAACCGCTTTTTTGCACAACATGGGGGATCAT
GTAACTCGCCTTGATCGTTGGGAACCGGAGCTGAATGAAGCCATACCAAACGACGAGCGTGACACCACGA
TGCCTGCAGCAATGGCAACAACGTTGCGCAAACTATTAACTGGCGAACTACTTACTCTAGCTTCCCGGCA
ACAATTAATAGACTGGATGGAGGCGGATAAAGTTGCAGGACCACTTCTGCGCTCGGCCCTTCCGGCTGGC
TGGTTTATTGCTGATAAATCTGGAGCCGGTGAGCGTGGGTCTCGCGGTATCATTGCAGCACTGGGGCCAG
ATGGTAAGCCCTCCCGTATCGTAGTTATCTACACGACGGGGAGTCAGGCAACTATGGATGAACGAAATAG
ACAGATCGCTGAGATAGGTGCCTCACTGATTAAGCATTGGTAACTGTCAGACCAAGTTTACTCATATATA
CTTTAGATTGATTTAAAACTTCATTTTTAATTTAAAAGGATCTAGGTGAAGATCCTTTTTGATAATCTCA
TGACCAAAATCCCTTAACGTGAGTTTTCGTTCCACTGAGCGTCAGACCCCGTAGAAAAGATCAAAGGATC
TTCTTGAGATCCTTTTTTTCTGCGCGTAATCTGCTGCTTGCAAACAAAAAAACCACCGCTACCAGCGGTG
GTTTGTTTGCCGGATCAAGAGCTACCAACTCTTTTTCCGAAGGTAACTGGCTTCAGCAGAGCGCAGATAC
CAAATACTGTTCTTCTAGTGTAGCCGTAGTTAGGCCACCACTTCAAGAACTCTGTAGCACCGCCTACATA
CCTCGCTCTGCTAATCCTGTTACCAGTGGCTGCTGCCAGTGGCGATAAGTCGTGTCTTACCGGGTTGGAC
TCAAGACGATAGTTACCGGATAAGGCGCAGCGGTCGGGCTGAACGGGGGGTTCGTGCACACAGCCCAGCT
TGGAGCGAACGACCTACACCGAACTGAGATACCTACAGCGTGAGCTATGAGAAAGCGCCACGCTTCCCGA
AGGGAGAAAGGCGGACAGGTATCCGGTAAGCGGCAGGGTCGGAACAGGAGAGCGCACGAGGGAGCTTCCA
GGGGGAAACGCCTGGTATCTTTATAGTCCTGTCGGGTTTCGCCACCTCTGACTTGAGCGTCGATTTTTGT
GATGCTCGTCAGGGGGGCGGAGCCTATGGAAAAACGCCAGCAACGCGGCCTTTTTACGGTTCCTGGCCTT
TTGCTGGCCTTTTGCTCACATGTTCTTTCCTGCGTTATCCCCTGATTCTGTGGATAACCGTATTACCGCC
TTTGAGTGAGCTGATACCGCTCGCCGCAGCCGAACGACCGAGCGCAGCGAGTCAGTGAGCGAGGAAGCGG
AAGAGCGCCCAATACGCAAACCGCCTCTCCCCGCGCGTTGGCCGATTCATTAATGCAGCTGGCACGACAG
GTTTCCCGACTGGAAAGCGGGCAGTGAGCGCAACGCAATTAATGTGAGTTAGCTCACTCATTAGGCACCC
CAGGCTTTACACTTTATGCTTCCGGCTCGTATGTTGTGTGGAATTGTGAGCGGATAACAATTTCACACAG
GAAACAGCTATGACCATGATTACGCCAAGCTCTAGCTAGAGGTCGACCAATTCTCATGTTTGACAGCTTA
TCATCGCAGATCCGGGCAACGTTGTTGCCATTGCTGCAGGCGCAGAACTGGTAGGTATGGAAGATCTATA
CATTGAATCAATATTGGCAATTAGCCATATTAGTCATTGGTTATATAGCATAAATCAATATTGGCTATTG
GCCATTGCATACGTTGTATCTATATCATAATATGTACATTTATATTGGCTCATGTCCAATATGACCGC
Features (pLannotate 1.2.2; 19 found; start..end, strand, type, name):
      7..386     +  enhancer       CMV enhancer: human cytomegalovirus immediate early enhancer
    388..587     +  promoter       CMV promoter: human cytomegalovirus (CMV) immediate early promoter
    655..693     +  misc_feature   Ad SA (fragment): adenovirus major late transcript splice acceptor (Friedrich and Soriano, 1991)
    726..935     -  CDS            PTP (fragment): TERM_ADE02 - Experimental evidence at protein level: Swiss-Prot protein existence level 1. Protein covalently bound to the viral DNA that acts as a primer for viral genomic replication by DNA strand displacement. Assembles on the viral origin of replication in an initiation complex with viral polymerase, DBP, host NFIA and host POU2F1/OCT1. During initiation, the polymerase covalently couples the first dCTP with Ser- 580 of pTP. The terminal protein stimulates the template activity over 20 fold compared to protein-free templates. Neo-synthesized viral genomes are linked to two preterminal prot
    966..1055    +  intron         chimeric intron (fragment): chimera between introns from adenovirus and immunoglobulin heavy chain genes
   1074..1120    +  CDS            IgH signal sequence (fragment): signal sequence from the mouse immunoglobulin heavy chain variable region
   1194..4400    +  CDS            RIPR (sequence partly withheld): RH5IP_PLAF7 - Also known as PFC1045C From Plasmodium falciparum (isolate 3D7).
   4401..4961    +  CDS            Cd4 (fragment): CD4_RAT - Experimental evidence at protein level: Swiss-Prot protein existence level 1. Integral membrane glycoprotein that plays an essential role in the immune response and serves multiple functions in responses against both external and internal offenses. In T-cells, functions primarily as a coreceptor for MHC class II molecule:peptide complex. The antigens presented by class II peptides are derived from extracellular proteins while class I peptides are derived from cytosolic proteins. Interacts simultaneously with the T-cell receptor (TCR) and the MHC class II presented by antigen presenti
   5121..5176    +  polyA_signal   β-globin poly(A) signal: rabbit β-globin polyadenylation signal (Gil and Proudfoot, 1987)
   5690..7371    -  rep_origin     oriP (fragment): Epstein-Barr virus oriP replication origin (Yates et al., 2000)
   7498..7602    +  promoter       AmpR promoter: bla
   7603..8463    +  CDS            AmpR: β-lactamase; bla; confers resistance to ampicillin, carbenicillin, and related antibiotics
   8634..9222    +  rep_origin     ori: high-copy-number ColE1/pMB1/pBR322/pUC origin of replication
   9405..9497    +  CDS            lacI (fragment): lac repressor; lacI; The lac repressor binds to the lac operator to inhibit transcription in E. coli. This inhibition can be relieved by adding lactose or isopropyl-β-D-thiogalactopyranoside (IPTG).
   9510..9531    +  protein_bind   CAP binding site: CAP binding activates transcription in the presence of cAMP. E. coli catabolite activator protein
   9546..9576    +  promoter       lac promoter: promoter for the E. coli lac operon
   9584..9600    +  protein_bind   lac operator: The lac repressor binds to the lac operator to inhibit transcription in E. coli. This inhibition can be relieved by adding lactose or isopropyl-β-D-thiogalactopyranoside (IPTG). lac repressor encoded by lacI
   9670..9686    +  promoter       tet promoter (fragment): E. coli promoter for tetracycline efflux protein gene
   9696..9721    -  CDS            bla(M) (fragment): β-lactamase lacking the signal sequence; bla(M); allows cytosolic expression of β-lactamase
