[The description below was written by a language model from this plasmid's Addgene catalogue record and pLannotate feature annotations shown in this document.]
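Description:
RIPR-bio-His is a mammalian expression plasmid built on the pTT3 backbone for producing a secreted, taggable form of the Plasmodium falciparum RH5-interacting protein (RIPR, PFC1045c). It is propagated in E. coli through a high-copy ColE1/pUC-type origin with ampicillin selection (AmpR). It also carries an Epstein-Barr virus oriP fragment, which supports episomal maintenance in mammalian cells that supply EBNA1. Short lac, tet and bla fragments near the bacterial origin appear to be backbone remnants with no evident role in expression.

Transcription is driven by the CMV enhancer and immediate-early promoter. This is followed by adenovirus-derived leader and splice sequences and a chimeric intron fragment, elements generally included to boost mRNA processing and translation, and the unit ends at a rabbit β-globin polyadenylation signal. The open reading frame starts with a sequence annotated as a mouse immunoglobulin heavy chain signal peptide fragment, which would direct the product into the secretory pathway. The synthetic full-length RIPR coding region follows, cloned between NotI and AscI sites. All potential N-linked glycosylation sequons in RIPR were removed by replacing the serine or threonine with alanine, preventing glycosylation of the parasite protein in mammalian cells.

RIPR is fused at its C terminus to rat CD4 domains 3 and 4, a biotinylation acceptor sequence and a 6xHis tag. The feature table annotates only the CD4 portion; the biotinylation sequence and His tag are known from the catalogue entry. The stated purpose is expression of enzymatically monobiotinylated RIPR, which can be captured on streptavidin and purified through the His tag. The construct belongs to a library of recombinant merozoite surface and secreted proteins.
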