Addgene plasmid #50824: RIPR-bio-His
Purpose: Expresses enzymatically monobiotinylated full length RIPR
Depositing lab: Gavin Wright. Depositing organization: Wellcome Sanger Institute. Publication: Towards a comprehensive Plasmodium falciparum merozoite cell surface and secreted recombinant protein library. Zenonos ZA, Rayner JC, Wright GJ. Malar J. 2014 Mar 12;13(1):93. doi: 10.1186/1475-2875-13-93. PubMed 24620899.
Backbone
  Vector backbone: pTT3
  Backbone manufacturer: Yves Durocher
  Backbone size w/o insert (bp): 6670
  Modifications to backbone: Addition of CD4, biotinylation sequence, 6xhis tags
  Vector type: Mammalian Expression
Growth in bacteria
  Bacterial resistance: Ampicillin, 100 μg/mL
  Growth temperature: 37°C
  Growth strain: Top10
  Copy number: High Copy
Gene/Insert
  Gene/Insert name: RIPR (alt names: RH5 interacting protein; PFC1045c)
  Species: P. falciparum
  Insert size (bp): 3218
  Mutation: all potential N-linked glycosylation sites (N-X-S/T, where X is not proline) were systematically removed by substituting alanine for serine/threonine at these sites.
  Promoter: CMV
  Tag / fusion protein: ratCD4d3+4,biotinylation sequence, 6xHis (C terminal on backbone)
  Cloning method: Restriction Enzyme; 5′ cloning site NotI (not destroyed); 3′ cloning site AscI (not destroyed)
  Sequencing primers: 5′ CMV-F; 3′ EBVori-F (5'-CCACTCAGTGTTGGCAAATG-3')
Resource information
  A portion of this plasmid was derived from a plasmid made by: pTT3 was obtained from Yves Durocher, National Research Council of Canada
Terms and licenses: Academic/Nonprofit Terms; Industry Terms: Not Available to Industry
Depositor comments: Made by gene synthesis
How to cite: RIPR-bio-His was a gift from Gavin Wright (Addgene plasmid # 50824 ; http://n2t.net/addgene:50824 ; RRID:Addgene_50824)
