>Addgene plasmid #50824 | RIPR-bio-His | addgene partial sequence | sequence record 78581 | EBVori-F 5'-CCACTCAGTGTTGGCAAATG-3'
ACTACAGTCAGAGAACCCCTTTGTGTTTGGTCCCCCCCCGTGTCACATGTGGAACAGGGCCCAGTTGGCA
AGTTGTACCAACCAACTGAAGGGATTACATGCACTGCCCCGCGAAGAAGGGGCAGAGATGTCGTAGTCAG
GTTTAGTTCGTCCGGGGCGGGGATCGATCCTCTAGCTAGAGATCTCCGAGGGATCTCGACCAAATGATTT
GCCCTCCCATATGTCCTTCCGAGTGAGAGACACAAAAAATTCCAACACACTATTGCAATGAAAATAAATT
TCCTTTATTAGCCAGAGGTCGAGGTCGGGGGATCCTTAATTAATCACGTGTCTAGACTCAATGGTGGTGA
TGGTGGTGGGGGCCCAGAGGGGCCAGAGGAGGCAGGTTCCTGTCCCTGTGGTTCCACAGCATCTTCTGGG
CGTCCAGGATGTGGTGCAGGCTGCCGGAATTCAACCCTTTGGATAAAACCTGGATCTTGGAGTCCATCTT
GACCTCTTCACCTTCACTCAGTAGACATTGCCACACCCCTGCTTCAGGGGCCTGCACTTGAATCACTTTC
TCCTGCCTGGAGACCCTGGCCTCCTGATTCTCCTGCTTCAAGATCAGTCTCATCTTGGGTGAGGTGGGTC
CCATCACCTCACAGGTCAAAGTGTTGCTGTCGGGCTGAGTCACTTTCATCACCACCAGGTTCACTTCCTG
ATACAGTATCCCTCTGTCCAGAGTCAGGGTCAGGTTGCCAGAACCAGCAAACTGAAGGGAGACCTGGGGT
ATCTGAAGGGTGAGTGGGAGCGTTTCGGACAGCTGGAACTTGGGGTTGCTAGTAGACTTCTGCACAGACA
CCTTTTGGTTCTTTAGGGAGAAGGTGATCCAGGACTGGGAAGAAGGAGCCTTCTCTGCCTTCCATCTCAA
CTCTCCCTGCAGGCTTTCCTCTCCAAGGTTGAGTGGGAA
