>Addgene plasmid #50824 | RIPR-bio-His | addgene partial sequence | sequence record 79277 | CMV-F 5'-CGCAAATGGGCGGTAGGCGTG-3'
GCTCGTTTAGTGAACCGTCAGATCCTCACTCTCTTCCGCATCGCTGTCTGCGAGGGCCAGCTGTTGGGCT
CGCGGTTGAGGACAAACTCTTCGCGGTCTTTCCAGTACTCTTGGATCGGAAACCCGTCGGCCTCCGAACG
GTACTCCGCCACCGAGGGACCTGAGCGAGTCCGCATCGACCGGATCGGAAAACCTCTCGAGAAAGGCGTC
TAACCAGTCACAGTCGCAAGGTAGGCTGAGCACCGTGGCGGGCGGCAGCGGGTGGCGGTCGGGGTTGTTT
CTGGCGGAGGTGCTGCTGATGATGTAATTAAAGTAGGCGGTCTTGAGACGGCGGATGGTCGAGGTGAGGT
GTGGCAGGCTTGAGATCCAGCTGTTGGGGTGAGTACTCCCTCTCAAAAGCGGGCATTACTTCTGCGCTAA
GATTGTCAGTTTCCAAAAACGAGGAGGATTTGATATTCACCTGGCCCGATCTGGCCATACACTTGAGTGA
CAATGACATCCACTTTGCCTTTCTCTCCACAGGTGTCCACTCCCAGGTCCAAGTTTGCCACCATGGAGTT
TCAGACCCAGGTACTCATGTCCCTGCTGCTCTGCATGTCTGGTGCGGCCGCCATCGATCTGATCGAGGGC
ATCTTCTACGAGAAGAACGAGATCGACAAGCTGACCTTCAGCCTGGACCACAGAGTGCGGGACAACCTGA
AAACCGACCTGATCCTGAACAACAACGGCGAGAACGACTAC
